>Addgene plasmid #63508 | pFusB3-23 | depositor partial sequence | sequence record 105534 | pFUSB3_CCG
AGTCTTAAGCGTCTCATGGCCTGACCCCGGACCAAGTGGTGGCTATCGCCAGCCACGATGGCGGCAAGCA
AGCGCTCGAAACGGTGCAGCGGCTGTTGCCGGTGCTGTGCCAGGACCATGGCCTGACTCCGGACCAAGTG
GTGGCTATCGCCAGCCACGATGGCGGCAAGCAAGCGCTCGAAACGGTGCAGCGGCTGTTGCCGGTGCTGT
GCCAGGACCATGGCCTGACCCCGGACCAAGTGGTGGCTATCGCCAGCAACAATGGCGGCAAGCAAGCGCT
CGAAACGGTGCAGCGGCTGTTGCCGGTGCTGTGCCAGGACCATGGCCTGACCCCGGACCAAGTGGTGGCT
ATCGAGACGTC
