>Addgene plasmid #63508 | pFusB3-23 | depositor partial sequence | sequence record 105535 | FusB3
CGTCTCATGGCCTGACCCCGGACCAAGTGGTGGCTATCGAGACCGGCGCCGCTACAGGGCGCGTCCCATT
CGCCATTCAGGCTGCGCAACTGTTGGGAAGGGCGATCGGTGCGGGCCTCTTCGCTATTACGCCAGCTGGC
GAAAGGGGGATGTGCTGCAAGGCGATTAAGTTGGGTAACGCCAGGGTTTTCCCAGTCACGACGTTGTAAA
ACGACGGCCAGTGAGCGCGCGTAATACGACTCACTATAGGGCGAATTGGGTACCGGGCCCCCCCTCGAGG
TCCTCCAGCTTTTGTTCCCTTTAGTGAGGGTTAATTGCGCGCTTGGCGTAATCATGGTCATAGCTGTTTC
CTGTGTGAAATTGTTATCCGCTCACAATTCCACACAACATACGAGCCGGAAGCATAAAGTGTAAAGCCTG
GGGTGCCTAATGAGTGAGCTAACTCACATTAATTGCGTTGCGCTCACTGCCCGCTTTCCACCGGTGGTCT
CGCCAGGACCATGGCCTGACCCCGGACCAAGTGGTGGCTATCGAGACGTCTAGACCAGCCAGGACAGAAA
TGCCTCGACTTCGCTGCTACCCAAGGTTGCCGGGTGACGCACACCGTGGAAACGGATGAAGGCACGAACC
CAGTGGACATAAGCCTGTTCGGTTCGTAAGCTGTAATGCAAGTAGCGTATGCGCTCACGCAACTGGTCCA
GAACCTTGACCGAACGCAGCGGTGGTAACGGCGCAGTGGCGGTTTTCATGGCTTGTTATGACTGTTTTTT
TGGGGTACAGTCTATGCCTCGGGCATCCAAGCAGCAAGCGCGTTACGCCGTGGGTCGATGTTTGATGTTA
TGGAGCAGCAACGATGTTACGCAGCAGGGCAGTCGCCCTAAAACAAAGTTAAACATTATGAGGGAAGCGG
TGATCGCCGAAGTATCGACTCAACTATCAGAGGTAGTTGGCGTCATCGAGCGCCATCTCGAACCGACGTT
GCTGGCCGTACATTTGTACGGCTCCGCAGTGGATGGCGGCCTGAAGCCACACAGTGATATTGATTTGCTG
GTTACGGTGACCGTAAGGCTTGATGAAACAACGCGGCGAGCTTTGATCAACGACCTTTTGGAAACTTCGG
CTTCCCCTGGAGAGAGCGAGATTCTCCGCGCTGTAGAAGTCACCATTGTTGTGCACGACGACATCATTCC
GTGGCGTTATCCAGCTAAGCGCGAACTGCAATTTGGAGAATGGCAGCGCAATGACATTCTTGCAGGTATC
TTCGAGCCAGCCACGATCGACATTGATCTGGCTATCTTGCTGACAAAAGCAAGAGAACATAGCGTTGCCT
TGGTAGGTCCAGCGGCGGAGGAACTCTTTGATCCGGTTCCTGAACAGGATCTATTTGAGGCGCTAAATGA
AACCTTAACGCTATGGAACTCGCCGCCCGACTGGGCTGGCGATGAGCGAAATGTAGTGCTTACGTTGTCC
CGCATTTGGTACAGCGCAGTAACCGGCAAAATCGCGCCGAAGGATGTCGCTGCCGACTGGGCAATGGAGC
GCCTGCCGGCCCAGTATCAGCCCGTCATACTTGAAGCTAGACAGGCTTATCTTGGACAAGAAGAAGATCG
CTTGGCCTCGCGCGCAGATCAGTTGGAAGAATTTGTCCACTACGTGAAAGGCGAGATCACCAAGGTAGTC
GGCAAATAACCCTCGAGCCACCCATGACCAAAATCCCTTAACGTGAGTTACGCGTCGTTCCACTGAGCGT
CAGACCCCGTAGAAAAGATCAAAGGATCTTCTTGAGATCCTTTTTTTCTGCGCGTAATCTGCTGCTTGCA
AACAAAAAAACCACCGCTACCAGCGGTGGTTTGTTTGCCGGATCAAGAGCTACCAACTCTTTTTCCGAAG
GTAACTGGCTTCAGCAGAGCGCAGATACCAAATACTGTCCTTCTAGTGTAGCCGTAGTTAGGCCACCACT
TCAAGAACTCTGTAGCACCGCCTACATACCTCGCTCTGCTAATCCTGTTACCAGTGGCTGCTGCCAGTGG
CGATAAGTCGTGTCTTACCGGGTTGGACTCAAGACGATAGTTACCGGATAAGGCGCAGCGGTCGGGCTGA
ACGGGGGGTTCGTGCACACAGCCCAGCTTGGAGCGAACGACCTACACCGAACTGAGATACCTACAGCGTG
AGCATTGAGAAAGCGCCACGCTTCCCGAAGGGAGAAAGGCGGACAGGTATCCGGTAAGCGGCAGGGTCGG
AACAGGAGAGCGCACGAGGGAGCTTCCAGGGGGAAACGCCTGGTATCTTTATAGTCCTGTCGGGTTTCGC
CACCTCTGACTTGAGCGTCGATTTTTGTGATGCTCGTCAGGGGGGCGGAGCCTATGGAAAAACGCCAGCA
ACGCGGCCTTTTTACGGTTCCTGGCCTTTTGCTGGCCTTTTGCTCACATGTTCTTTCCTGCGTTATCCCC
TGATTCTGTGGATAACCGTATTACCGCCTTTGAGTGAGCTGATACCGCTCGCCGCAGCCGAACGACCGAG
CGCAGCGAGTCAGTGAGCGAGGAAGCGGAAGAGCGCCCAATACGCAAACCGCCTCTCCCCGCGCGTTGGC
CGATTCATTAATGCAGCTGGCACGACAGGTTTCCCGACTGGAAAGCGGGCAGTGAGCGCAACGCAATTAA
TACGCGTACCGCTAGCCAGGAAGAGTTTGTAGAAACGCAAAAAGGCCATCCGTCAGGATGGCCTTCTGCT
TAGTTTGATGCCTGGCAGTTTATGGCGGGCGTCCTGCCCGCCACCCTCCGGGCCGTTGCTTCACAACGTT
CAAATCCGCTCCCGGCGGATTTGTCCTACTCAGGAGAGCGTTCACCGACAAACAACAGATAAAACGAAAG
GCCCAGTCTTCCGACTGAGCCTTTCGTTTTATTTGATGCCTGGCAGTTCCCTACTCTCGCGTTAACGCTA
GCATGGATGTTTTCCCAGTCACGACGTTGTAAAACGACGGCCAGTCTTAAG
