>Addgene plasmid #63508 | pFusB3-23 | addgene partial sequence | sequence record 116371 | pCR8_R1 5'-cgaaccgaacaggcttatgt-3'
GGTGTGCGTCACCCGGCAACCTTGGGTAGCAGCGAAGTCGAGGCATTTCTGTCCTGGCTGGTCTAGACGT
CTCGATAGCCACCACTTGGTCCGGGGTCAGGCCATGGTCCTGGCACAGCACCGGCAACAGCCGCTGCACC
GTTTCGAGCGCTTGCTTGCCGCCATTGTTGCTGGCGATAGCCACCACTTGGTCCGGGGTCAGGCCATGGT
CCTGGCACAGCACCGGCAACAGCCGCTGCACCGTTTCGAGCGCTTGCTTGCCGCCATCGTGGCTGGCGAT
AGCCACCACTTGGTCCGGAGTCAGGCCATGGTCCTGGCACAGCACCGGCAACAGCCGCTGCACCGTTTCG
AGCGCTTGCTTGCCGCCATCGTGGCTGGCGATAGCCACCACTTGGTCCGGGGTCAGGCCATGAGACGCTT
AAGACTGGCCGTCGTTTTACAACGTCGTGACTGGGAAAACATCCATGCTAGCGTTAACGCGAGAGTAGGG
AACTGCCAGGCATCAAATAAAACGAAAGGCTCAGTCGGAAGACTGGGCCTTTCGTTTTATCTGTTGTTTG
TCGGTGAACGCTCTCCTGAGTAGGACAAATCCGCCGGGAGCGGATTTGAACGTTGTGAAGCAACGGCCCG
GAGGGTGGCGGGCAGGACGCCCGCCATAAACTGCCAGGCATCAAACTAAGCAGAAGGCCATCCTGACGGA
TGGCCTTTTTGCGTTTCTACAAACTCTTCCTGGCTAGCGGTACGCGTATTAATTGCGTTGCGCTCACTGC
CCGCTTTCCAGTCGGGAAACCTGTCGTGCCAGCTGCATTAATGAATCGGCCAACGCGCGGGGAGAGGCGG
TTTGC
