[The description below was written by a language model from this plasmid's Addgene catalogue record.]
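Description:
pFusB3-23 is a bacterial library plasmid from the FusX system, a one-step assembly scheme for building TALE repeat arrays for TALEN genome-editing constructs. It is built on the FusB3 backbone (about 3 kb without the insert), is maintained at high copy in standard E. coli cloning strains, and is selected with spectinomycin. The record does not list the origin of replication or any other backbone features, and no feature table is provided, so details beyond the catalogue fields cannot be given.

The insert is a synthetic, pre-assembled trimer of TALE repeat modules carrying the repeat-variable diresidues HD, HD and NN, also named B3_CCG. Under the standard TALE code, HD recognises cytosine and NN recognises guanine, so this unit specifies the trinucleotide CCG. The plasmid supplies RVD positions 13 to 15 of the final array, and it is one member of a set of B3 plasmids that together cover the possible triplets at that position. The trimer was placed in the backbone using BsaI sites that were destroyed during cloning, an outcome typical of Golden Gate cloning with type IIS enzymes.

In use, a researcher designing a TALEN picks the plasmid from each positional library that matches the corresponding three bases of the target sequence, and combines them in a single reaction to assemble the complete DNA-binding domain. pFusB3-23 has no expression function of its own; the record names no promoter, tag or reporter, and it serves purely as a modular parts donor for TALE assembly.
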