Addgene plasmid #63508: pFusB3-23
Purpose: Encodes RVD positions 13-15 in TALEN assembly
Depositing lab: Stephen Ekker. Depositing organization: Mayo Foundation for Medical Education and Research. Publication: FusX: A rapid one-step TALE assembly system for genome science. Ma AC, McNulty MS, Tanya PL, Jarryd CM, Martinez-Galvez G, Argue DP, Lee HB, Urban MD, Bullard CE, Blackburn PR, Man TK, Clark KJ, Ekker SC. Hum Gene Ther. 2016 Jun;27(6):451-63. doi: 10.1089/hum.2015.172 PubMed 26854857.
Backbone
  Vector backbone: FusB3
  Backbone size w/o insert (bp): 2991
  Vector type: TALEN
Growth in bacteria
  Bacterial resistance: Spectinomycin, 50 μg/mL
  Growth temperature: 37°C
  Growth strain: DH5alpha
  Copy number: High Copy
Gene/Insert
  Gene/Insert name: HD HD NN (alt name: B3_CCG)
  Species: Synthetic
  Mutation: none
  Cloning method: Restriction Enzyme; 5′ cloning site BsaI (destroyed during cloning); 3′ cloning site BsaI (destroyed during cloning)
  Sequencing primers: 5′ pCR8_F1; 3′ pCR8_R1
Terms and licenses: Academic/Nonprofit Terms; Industry Terms: Not Available to Industry
How to cite: pFusB3-23 was a gift from Stephen Ekker (Addgene plasmid # 63508 ; http://n2t.net/addgene:63508 ; RRID:Addgene_63508)
